Addgene plasmid #114249: pMXBC_pFa
Purpose: POC12391, MetClo assembly vector with F replication origin and chloramphenicol resistance for BsaI-based MetClo, adaptor sequence type p-a
Depositing lab: Christopher A. O'Callaghan. Depositing organization: University of Oxford. Publication: MetClo: methylase-assisted hierarchical DNA assembly using a single type IIS restriction enzyme. Lin D, O'Callaghan CA. Nucleic Acids Res. 2018 Jul 9. pii: 5050631. doi: 10.1093/nar/gky596. PubMed 29986052.
Backbone
  Vector backbone: pMXBC
  Vector type: Synthetic Biology
Growth in bacteria
  Bacterial resistance: Chloramphenicol, 25 μg/mL
  Growth temperature: 37°C
  Growth strain: DH5alpha
  Copy number: High Copy
Gene/Insert
  Gene/Insert name: LacZalpha
  Species: Synthetic
  Cloning method: Restriction Enzyme; 5′ cloning site unknown (unknown if destroyed)
Terms and licenses: Academic/Nonprofit Terms; Industry Terms: Not Available to Industry
How to cite: pMXBC_pFa was a gift from Christopher A. O'Callaghan (Addgene plasmid # 114249 ; http://n2t.net/addgene:114249 ; RRID:Addgene_114249)
