[The description below was written by a language model from this plasmid's Addgene catalogue record and pLannotate feature annotations shown in this document.]
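Description:
pMXBC_pFa is a synthetic-biology assembly (destination) vector from the MetClo system, a methylase-assisted hierarchical DNA assembly method that uses a single type IIS restriction enzyme throughout. This version is built on the pMXBC backbone, is designed for BsaI-based MetClo, and carries the "p-a" type of adaptor sequences, which define the overhangs flanking the assembled product. It is propagated in E. coli under chloramphenicol selection, provided by a cat gene driven by its native cat promoter.

The roughly 8 kb sequence contains the full F-plasmid maintenance module: ori2 (oriS), the repE initiator, the incC incompatibility region and the sopA/sopB/sopC partitioning system, along with fragments of resD and yuaZ carried over from F-derived DNA. This BAC-like backbone supports stable, low-copy maintenance of large assemblies. The annotation also detects a high-copy ColE1/pUC-type origin lying beside the LacZα cassette, together with a bom fragment. This probably explains why the catalogue lists the empty vector as high copy. It is plausible that this origin sits within the replaceable stuffer region and is lost on assembly, leaving only the F origin, but the record does not show the BsaI site positions, so this cannot be confirmed.

The listed insert is a LacZα selection cassette, comprising a lacI fragment, CAP binding site, lac promoter and operator, a pUC18/19 multiple cloning site and the lacZα fragment. In type IIS assembly vectors such a cassette is normally displaced by the assembled fragments, allowing blue/white screening for correct clones. The vector is typically used as a recipient for one-pot assembly of multiple DNA parts into larger constructs that can then feed into further MetClo rounds.
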