Features (pLannotate 1.2.2; 18 found; start..end, strand, type, name):
    220..808     +  rep_origin     ori: high-copy-number ColE1/pMB1/pBR322/pUC origin of replication
    991..1083    +  CDS            lacI (fragment): lac repressor; lacI; The lac repressor binds to the lac operator to inhibit transcription in E. coli. This inhibition can be relieved by adding lactose or isopropyl-β-D-thiogalactopyranoside (IPTG).
   1096..1117    +  protein_bind   CAP binding site: CAP binding activates transcription in the presence of cAMP. E. coli catabolite activator protein
   1132..1162    +  promoter       lac promoter: promoter for the E. coli lac operon
   1170..1186    +  protein_bind   lac operator: The lac repressor binds to the lac operator to inhibit transcription in E. coli. This inhibition can be relieved by adding lactose or isopropyl-β-D-thiogalactopyranoside (IPTG). lac repressor encoded by lacI
   1223..1279    -  misc_feature   MCS: pUC18/19 multiple cloning site
   1276..1433    +  CDS            lacZα (fragment): LacZα fragment of β-galactosidase; lacZ fragment
   1439..1538    -  misc_feature   bom (fragment): basis of mobility region from pBR322
   1804..1906    +  promoter       cat promoter: promoter of the E. coli cat gene encoding chloramphenicol acetyltransferase
   1907..2563    +  CDS            cat: CAT_ECOLX - Experimental evidence at protein level: Swiss-Prot protein existence level 1. This enzyme is an effector of chloramphenicol resistance in bacteria. From Escherichia coli. This protein is used as a marker in many commonly used cloning vectors, such as pACYC184.
   2570..2914    +  CDS            resD (fragment): REDF_ECOLI - Also known as D. Protein inferred from homology: Swiss-Prot protein existence level 3. Acts as a repressor of transcription and as a site-specific resolvase that cleaves at the RfsF site. From Escherichia coli (strain K12).
   3381..3600    +  rep_origin     ori2: secondary origin of replication for the bacterial F plasmid; also known as oriS
   3691..4443    +  CDS            repE: REPE1_ECOLI - Also known as E, rep. Experimental evidence at protein level: Swiss-Prot protein existence level 1. Replication initiator in the monomeric form, and autogenous repressor in the dimeric form. From Escherichia coli (strain K12).
   4449..4699    +  misc_feature   incC: incC; incompatibility region of the bacterial F plasmid
   5025..6200    +  CDS            sopA: partitioning protein for the bacterial F plasmid; sopA
   6200..7168    +  CDS            sopB: SOPB_ECOLI - Also known as B. Experimental evidence at protein level: Swiss-Prot protein existence level 1. Control of plasmid partitioning; required to recognize the cis-acting. Binds specifically with the DNA segment containing the sopC region. SopB is trans-acting. From Escherichia coli (strain K12).
   7244..7717    +  misc_feature   sopC: sopC; centromere-like partitioning region of the bacterial F plasmid
   7817..1       +  CDS            yuaZ (fragment) (across the origin): YUAZ_ECO57 - Protein predicted: Swiss-Prot protein existence level 4. From Escherichia coli O157:H7.
>Addgene plasmid #114249 | pMXBC_pFa | addgene full sequence | sequence record 225125 | Addgene NGS Result
CACTCTGTGACTTGGTCTCAGGAGTGAGACCGGCCTAGCAGGTGTGAGTTTGTCAGACCAAGTTTACTCA
TATATACTTTAGATTGATTTAAAACTTCATTTTTAATTTAAAAGGATCTAGGTGAAGATCCTTTTTGATA
ATCTCATGACCAAAATCCCTTAACGTGAGTTTTCGTTCCACTGAGCGTCAGACCCCGTAGAAAAGATCAA
AGGATCTTCTTGAGATCCTTTTTTTCTGCGCGTAATCTGCTGCTTGCAAACAAAAAAACCACCGCTACCA
GCGGTGGTTTGTTTGCCGGATCAAGAGCTACCAACTCTTTTTCCGAAGGTAACTGGCTTCAGCAGAGCGC
AGATACCAAATACTGTTCTTCTAGTGTAGCCGTAGTTAGGCCACCACTTCAAGAACTCTGTAGCACCGCC
TACATACCTCGCTCTGCTAATCCTGTTACCAGTGGCTGCTGCCAGTGGCGATAAGTCGTGTCTTACCGGG
TTGGACTCAAGACGATAGTTACCGGATAAGGCGCAGCGGTCGGGCTGAACGGGGGGTTCGTGCACACAGC
CCAGCTTGGAGCGAACGACCTACACCGAACTGAGATACCTACAGCGTGAGCTATGAGAAAGCGCCACGCT
TCCCGAAGGGAGAAAGGCGGACAGGTATCCGGTAAGCGGCAGGGTCGGAACAGGAGAGCGCACGAGGGAG
CTTCCAGGGGGAAACGCCTGGTATCTTTATAGTCCTGTCGGGTTTCGCCACCTCTGACTTGAGCGTCGAT
TTTTGTGATGCTCGTCAGGGGGGCGGAGCCTATGGAAAAACGCCAGCAACGCGGCCTTTTTACGGTTCCT
GGCCTTTTGCTGGCCTTTTGCTCACATGTTCTTTCCTGCGTTATCCCCTGATTCTGTGGATAACCGTATT
ACCGCCTTTGAGTGAGCTGATACCGCTCGCCGCAGCCGAACGACCGAGCGCAGCGAGTCAGTGAGCGAGG
AAGCGGAAGAGCGCCCAATACGCAAACCGCCTCTCCCCGCGCGTTGGCCGATTCATTAATGCAGCTGGCA
CGACAGGTTTCCCGACTGGAAAGCGGGCAGTGAGCGCAACGCAATTAATGTGAGTTAGCTCACTCATTAG
GCACCCCAGGCTTTACACTTTATGCTTCCGGCTCGTATGTTGTGTGGAATTGTGAGCGGATAACAATTTC
ACACAGGAAACAGCTATGACCATGATTACGCCAAGCTTGCATGCCTGCAGGTCGACTCTAGAGGATCCCC
GGGTACCGAGCTCGAATTCACTGGCCGTCGTTTTACAACGTCGTGACTGGGAAAACCCTGGCGTTACCCA
ACTTAATCGCCTTGCAGCACATCCCCCTTTCGCCAGCTGGCGTAATAGCGAAGAGGCCCGCACCGATCGC
CCTTCCCAACAGTTGCGCAGCCTGAATGGCGAATGGCGCCTGATGCGGTATTTTCTCCTTACGCATCTGT
GCGGTATTTCACACCGCATATGGTGCACTCTCAGTACAATCTGCTCTGATGCCGCATAGTTAAGCCAGCC
CCGACACCCGCCAACACCCGCTGACGCGCCCTGACGGGCTTGTCTGCTCCCGGCATCCGCTTACAGACAA
GCTGTGACAAGTACCACCTGGAACGCCAAAGGTCTCACGCTAGGTTGAGACCAAGTCACGAAGTGTGCGG
CCGCCTTCAGCGGCCGCACGAATAAATACCTGTGACGGAAGATCACTTCGCAGAATAAATAAATCCTGGT
GTCCCTGTTGATACCGGGAAGCCCTGGGCCAACTTTTGGCGAAAATGAGACGTTGATCGGCACGTAAGAG
GTTCCAACTTTCACCATAATGAAATAAGATCACTACCGGGCGTATTTTTTGAGTTATCGAGATTTTCAGG
AGCTAAGGAAGCTAAAATGGAGAAAAAAATCACTGGATATACCACCGTTGATATATCCCAATGGCATCGT
AAAGAACATTTTGAGGCATTTCAGTCAGTTGCTCAATGTACCTATAACCAGACCGTTCAGCTGGATATTA
CGGCCTTTTTAAAGACCGTAAAGAAAAATAAGCACAAGTTTTATCCGGCCTTTATTCACATTCTTGCCCG
CCTGATGAATGCTCATCCGGAGTTCCGTATGGCAATGAAAGACGGTGAGCTGGTGATATGGGATAGTGTT
CACCCTTGTTACACCGTTTTCCATGAGCAAACTGAAACGTTTTCATCGCTCTGGAGTGAATACCACGACG
ATTTCCGGCAGTTTCTACACATATATTCGCAAGATGTGGCGTGTTACGGTGAAAACCTGGCCTATTTCCC
TAAAGGGTTTATTGAGAATATGTTTTTCGTCTCAGCCAATCCCTGGGTGAGTTTCACCAGTTTTGATTTA
AACGTGGCCAATATGGACAACTTCTTCGCCCCCGTTTTCACCATGGGCAAATATTATACGCAAGGCGACA
AGGTGCTGATGCCGCTGGCGATTCAGGTTCATCATGCCGTTTGTGATGGCTTCCATGTCGGCAGAATGCT
TAATGAATTACAACAGTACTGCGATGAGTGGCAGGGCGGGGCGTAAGAGCTGGAGCGGCGTAACCGTCGC
ACAGGAAGGACAGAGAAAGCGCGGATCTGGGAAGTGACGGACAGAACGGTCAGGACCTGGATTGGGGAGG
CGGTTGCCGCCGCTGCTGCTGACGGTGTGACGTTCTCTGTTCCGGTCACACCACATACGTTCCGCCATTC
CTATGCGATGCACATGCTGTATGCCGGTATACCGCTGAAAGTTCTGCAAAGCCTGATGGGACATAAGTCC
ATCAGTTCAACGGAAGTCTACACGAAGGTTTTTGCGCTGGATGTGGCTGCCCGGCTCCGGGTGCAGTTTG
CGATGCCGGAGTCTGATGCGGTTGCGATGCTGAAACAATTATCCTGAGAATAAATGCCTTGGCCTTTATA
TGGAAATGTGGAACTGAGTGGATATGCTGTTTTTGTCTGTTAAACAGAGAAGCTGGCTGTTATCCACTGA
GAAGCGAACGAAACAGTCGGGAAAATCTCCCATTATCGTAGAGATCCGCATTATTAATCTCAGGAGCCTG
TGTAGCGTTTATAGGAAGTAGTGTTCTGTCATGATGCCTGCAAGCGGTAACGAAAACGATTTGAATATGC
CTTCAGGAACAATAGAAATCTTCGTGCGGTGTTACGTTGAAGTGGAGCGGATTATGTCAGCAATGGACAG
AACAACCTAATGAACACAGAACCATGATGTGGTCTGTCCTTTTACAGCCAGTAGTGCTCGCCGCAGTCGA
GCGACAGGGCGAAGCCCTCGAGTGAGCGAGGAAGCACCAGGGAACAGCACTTATATATTCTGCTTACACA
CGATGCCTGAAAAAACTTCCCTTGGGGTTATCCACTTATCCACGGGGATATTTTTATAATTATTTTTTTT
ATAGTTTTTAGATCTTCTTTTTTAGAGCGCCTTGTAGGCCTTTATCCATGCTGGTTCTAGAGAAGGTGTT
GTGACAAATTGCCCTTTCAGTGTGACAAATCACCCTCAAATGACAGTCCTGTCTGTGACAAATTGCCCTT
AACCCTGTGACAAATTGCCCTCAGAAGAAGCTGTTTTTTCACAAAGTTATCCCTGCTTATTGACTCTTTT
TTATTTAGTGTGACAATCTAAAAACTTGTCACACTTCACATGGATCTGTCATGGCGGAAACAGCGGTTAT
CAATCACAAGAAACGTAAAAATAGCCCGCGAATCGTCCAGTCAAACGACCTCACTGAGGCGGCATATAGT
CTCTCCCGGGATCAAAAACGTATGCTGTATCTGTTCGTTGACCAGATCAGAAAATCTGATGGCACCCTAC
AGGAACATGACGGTATCTGCGAGATCCATGTTGCTAAATATGCTGAAATATTCGGATTGACCTCTGCGGA
AGCCAGTAAGGATATACGGCAGGCATTGAAGAGTTTCGCGGGGAAGGAAGTGGTTTTTTATCGCCCTGAA
GAGGATGCCGGCGATGAAAAAGGCTATGAATCTTTTCCTTGGTTTATCAAACGTGCGCACAGTCCATCCA
GAGGGCTTTACAGTGTACATATCAACCCATATCTCATTCCCTTCTTTATCGGGTTACAGAACCGGTTTAC
GCAGTTTCGGCTTAGTGAAACAAAAGAAATCACCAATCCGTATGCCATGCGTTTATACGAATCCCTGTGT
CAGTATCGTAAGCCGGATGGCTCAGGCATCGTGTCTCTGAAAATCGACTGGATCATAGAGCGTTACCAGC
TGCCTCAAAGTTACCAGCGTATGCCTGACTTCCGCCGCCGCTTCCTGCAGGTCTGTGTTAATGAGATCAA
CAGCAGAACTCCAATGCGCCTCTCATACATTGAGAAAAAGAAAGGCCGCCAGACGACTCATATCGTATTT
TCCTTCCGCGATATCACTTCCATGACGACAGGATAGTCTGAGGGTTATCTGTCACAGATTTGAGGGTGGT
TCGTCACATTTGTTCTGACCTACTGAGGGTAATTTGTCACAGTTTTGCTGTTTCCTTCAGCCTGCATGGA
TTTTCTCATACTTTTTGAACTGTAATTTTTAAGGAAGCCAAATTTGAGGGCAGTTTGTCACAGTTGATTT
CCTTCTCTTTCCCTTCGTCATGTGACCTGATATCGGGGGTTAGTTCGTCATCATTGATGAGGGTTGATTA
TCACAGTTTATTACTCTGAATTGGCTATCCGCGTGTGTACCTCTACCTGGAGTTTTTCCCACGGTGGATA
TTTCTTCTTGCGCTGAGCGTAAGAGCTATCTGACAGAACAGTTCTTCTTTGCTTCCTCGCCAGTTCGCTC
GCTATGCTCGGTTACACGGCTGCGGCGAGCGCTAGTGATAATAAGTGACTGAGGTATGTGGTGTTCTTAT
CTCCTTTTGTAGTGTTGCTCTTATTTTAAACAACTTTGCGGTTTTTTGATGACTTTGCGATTTTGTTGTT
GCTTTGCAGTAAATTGCAAGATTTAATAAAAAAACGCAAAGCAATGATTAAAGGATGTTCAGAATGAAAC
TCATGGAAACACTTAACCAGTGCATAAACGCTGGTCATGAAATGACGAAGGCTATCGCCATTGCACAGTT
TAATGATGACAGCCCGGAAGCGAGGAAAATAACCCGGCGCTGGAGAATAGGTGAAGCAGCGGATTTAGTT
GGGGTTTCTTCTCAGGCTATCAGAGATGCCGAGAAAGCAGGGCGACTACCGCACCCGGATATGGAAATTC
GAGGACGGGTTGAGCAACGTGTTGGTTATACAATTGAACAAATTAATCATATGCGTGATGTGTTTGGTAC
GCGATTGCGACGTGCTGAGGACGTATTTCCACCGGTGATCGGGGTTGCTGCCCATAAAGGTGGCGTTTAC
AAAACCTCAGTTTCTGTTCATCTTGCTCAGGATCTGGCTCTGAAGGGGCTACGTGTTTTGCTCGTGGAAG
GTAACGACCCCCAGGGAACAGCCTCAATGTATCACGGATGGGTACCAGATCTTCATATTCATGCAGAAGA
TACTCTCCTGCCTTTCTATCTTGGGGAAAAGGACGATGTCACTTATGCAATAAAGCCCACTTGCTGGCCG
GGGCTTGACATTATTCCTTCCTGTCTGGCTCTGCACCGTATTGAAACTGAGTTAATGGGCAAATTTGATG
AAGGTAAACTGCCCACCGATCCACACCTGATGCTCCGACTGGCCATTGAAACTGTTGCTCATGACTATGA
TGTCATAGTTATTGACAGCGCGCCTAACCTGGGTATCGGCACGATTAATGTCGTATGTGCTGCTGATGTG
CTGATTGTTCCCACGCCTGCTGAGTTGTTTGACTACACCTCCGCACTGCAGTTTTTCGATATGCTTCGTG
ATCTGCTCAAGAACGTTGATCTTAAAGGGTTCGAGCCTGATGTACGTATTTTGCTTACCAAATACAGCAA
TAGTAATGGCTCTCAGTCCCCGTGGATGGAGGAGCAAATTCGGGATGCCTGGGGAAGCATGGTTCTAAAA
AATGTTGTACGTGAAACGGATGAAGTTGGTAAAGGTCAGATCCGGATGAGAACTGTTTTTGAACAGGCCA
TTGATCAACGCAGTTCAACTGGTGCCTGGAGAAATGCTCTTTCTATTTGGGAACCTGTCTGCAATGAAAT
TTTCGATCGTCTGATTAAACCACGCTGGGAGATTAGATAATGAAGCGTGCGCCTGTTATTCCAAAACATA
CGCTCAATACTCAACCGGTTGAAGATACTTCGTTATCGACACCAGCTGCCCCGATGGTGGATTCGTTAAT
TGCGCGCGTAGGAGTAATGGCTCGCGGTAATGCCATTACTTTGCCTGTATGTGGTCGGGATGTGAAGTTT
ACTCTTGAAGTGCTCCGGGGTGATAGTGTTGAGAAAACCTCTCGGGTATGGTCAGGTAATGAACGTGACC
AGGAGCTGCTTACTGAGGACGCACTGGATGATCTCATCCCTTCTTTTCTACTGACTGGTCAACAGACACC
GGCGTTCGGTCGAAGAGTATCTGGTGTCATAGAAATTGCCGATGGGAGTCGCCGTCGTAAAGCTGCTGCA
CTTACCGAAAGTGATTATCGTGTTCTGGTTGGCGAGCTGGATGATGAGCAGATGGCTGCATTATCCAGAT
TGGGTAACGATTATCGCCCAACAAGTGCTTATGAACGTGGTCAGCGTTATGCAAGCCGATTGCAGAATGA
ATTTGCTGGAAATATTTCTGCGCTGGCTGATGCGGAAAATATTTCACGTAAGATTATTACCCGCTGTATC
AACACCGCCAAATTGCCTAAATCAGTTGTTGCTCTTTTTTCTCACCCCGGTGAACTATCTGCCCGGTCAG
GTGATGCACTTCAAAAAGCCTTTACAGATAAAGAGGAATTACTTAAGCAGCAGGCATCTAACCTTCATGA
GCAGAAAAAAGCTGGGGTGATATTTGAAGCTGAAGAAGTTATCACTCTTTTAACTTCTGTGCTTAAAACG
TCATCTGCATCAAGAACTAGTTTAAGCTCACGACATCAGTTTGCTCCTGGAGCGACAGTATTGTATAAGG
GCGATAAAATGGTGCTTAACCTGGACAGGTCACGTGTTCCAACTGAGTGTATAGAGAAAATTGAGGCCAT
TCTTAAGGAACTTGAAAAGCCAGCACCCTGATGCGACCACGTTTTAGTCTACGTTTATCTGTCTTTACTT
AATGTCCTTTGTTACAGGCCAGAAAGCATAACTGGCCTGAATATTCTCTCTGGGCCCACTGTTCCACTTG
TATCGTCGGTCTGATAATCAGACTGGGACCACGGTCCCACTCGTATCGTCGGTCTGATTATTAGTCTGGG
ACCACGGTCCCACTCGTATCGTCGGTCTGATTATTAGTCTGGGACCACGGTCCCACTCGTATCGTCGGTC
TGATAATCAGACTGGGACCACGGTCCCACTCGTATCGTCGGTCTGATTATTAGTCTGGGACCATGGTCCC
ACTCGTATCGTCGGTCTGATTATTAGTCTGGGACCACGGTCCCACTCGTATCGTCGGTCTGATTATTAGT
CTGGAACCACGGTCCCACTCGTATCGTCGGTCTGATTATTAGTCTGGGACCACGGTCCCACTCGTATCGT
CGGTCTGATTATTAGTCTGGGACCACGATCCCACTCGTGTTGTCGGTCTGATTATCGGTCTGGGACCACG
GTCCCACTTGTATTGTCGATCAGACTATCAGCGTGAGACTACGATTCCATCAATGCCTGTCAAGGGCAAG
TATTGACATGTCGTCGTAACCTGTAGAACGGAGTAACCTCGGTGTGCGGTTGTATGCCTGCTGTGGATTG
CTGCTGTGTCCTGCTTATCCACAACATTTTGCGCACGGTTATGTGGACAAAATACCTGGTTACCCAGGCC
GTGCCGGCACGTTAACCGGGCTGCATCCGATGCAAGTGTGTCGCTGTCGACGCAAGCGGCCGCA
